Addgene plasmid #170735: pSUMO CPTP
Purpose: The plasmids contain inserts (ORFs) for expressing various members of the GlycoLipid Transfer Protein (GLTP) superfamily.
Depositing lab: Rhoderick Brown. Depositing organization: University of Minnesota. Publication: Non-vesicular trafficking by a ceramide-1-phosphate transfer protein regulates eicosanoids. Simanshu DK, Kamlekar RK, Wijesinghe DS, Zou X, Zhai X, Mishra SK, Molotkovsky JG, Malinina L, Hinchcliffe EH, Chalfant CE, Brown RE, Patel DJ. Nature. 2013 Aug 22;500(7463):463-7. doi: 10.1038/nature12332. Epub 2013 Jul 17. PubMed 23863933.
Backbone
  Vector backbone: pSUMO
  Vector type: Bacterial Expression
Growth in bacteria
  Bacterial resistance: Kanamycin, 50 μg/mL
  Growth temperature: 37°C
  Growth strain: DH5alpha
  Copy number: High Copy
Gene/Insert
  Gene/Insert name: CPTP (alt name: GLTPD1)
  Species: H. sapiens (human)
  Entrez Gene: CPTP (a.k.a. GLTPD1)
  Tag / fusion protein: SUMO (N terminal on backbone)
  Cloning method: Restriction Enzyme; 5′ cloning site Unknown (unknown if destroyed)
Terms and licenses: Academic/Nonprofit Terms; Industry Terms: Not Available to Industry
How to cite: pSUMO CPTP was a gift from Rhoderick Brown (Addgene plasmid # 170735 ; http://n2t.net/addgene:170735 ; RRID:Addgene_170735)
