[The description below was written by a language model from this plasmid's Addgene catalogue record and pLannotate feature annotations shown in this document.]
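Description:
pSUMO CPTP is a bacterial expression plasmid of about 4.5 kb that produces human ceramide-1-phosphate transfer protein (CPTP, also called GLTPD1), a member of the glycolipid transfer protein (GLTP) superfamily, as an N-terminal SUMO fusion in E. coli. It is built on the pSUMO backbone. Replication is from the RSF 1030 origin, which is compatible with other common plasmid origins and so allows co-maintenance with additional plasmids, and selection is by kanamycin through an aph(3')-Ia resistance gene. The catalogue lists it as high copy.

Expression is driven by a T7 promoter followed immediately by a lac operator and the phage T7 gene 10 ribosome binding site. A plasmid-borne lacI gene with its own promoter supplies the repressor, so transcription needs a host that provides T7 RNA polymerase and is induced with IPTG. The reading frame opens with a short leader that the annotation matches to a His-tag-containing element. A thrombin cleavage site follows, then a truncated yeast SMT3 (SUMO) domain, and then directly the CPTP coding sequence. SUMO fusions generally improve solubility, and the tag can be removed by a SUMO-specific protease. Fragments of an S-Tag and a solubility tag lie downstream of CPTP, before the T7 terminator. The record does not show whether these are translated, and they may simply be vector remnants beyond the insert's stop codon. The small TcR fragments and the partial AmpR promoter also appear to be backbone relics. The cloning sites used are not recorded.

The plasmid belongs to a set for expressing GLTP superfamily proteins and is suited to making recombinant CPTP for purification and for structural or lipid-transfer studies.
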