Features (pLannotate 1.2.2; 19 found; start..end, strand, type, name):
    583..660     -  promoter       lacI promoter: lacI
    668..703     -  CDS            TcR (fragment): tetracycline efflux protein; tet; confers resistance to tetracycline
    706..724     +  promoter       T7 promoter: promoter for bacteriophage T7 RNA polymerase
    725..749     +  protein_bind   lac operator: The lac repressor binds to the lac operator to inhibit transcription in E. coli. This inhibition can be relieved by adding lactose or isopropyl-β-D-thiogalactopyranoside (IPTG). lac repressor encoded by lacI
    764..786     +  RBS            RBS: efficient ribosome binding site from bacteriophage T7 gene 10 (Olins and Rangwala, 1989)
    805..821     +  CDS            capTEV™ (fragment): composite tag for in vivo biotinylation, TEV protease cleavage, and 6xHis tagging
    832..849     +  CDS            thrombin site: thrombin recognition and cleavage site
    862..1154    +  CDS            SUMO (fragment): cleavable ubiquitin-like protein tag; S. cerevisiae SMT3 (truncated)
   1156..1782    +  CDS            CPTP: CPTP_HUMAN - Also known as GLTPD1 From Homo sapiens (Human).
   1798..1839    +  CDS            S-Tag (fragment): affinity and epitope tag derived from pancreatic ribonuclease A
   1869..1886    +  CDS            SET1 (fragment): solubility-enhancement tag derived from T7 phage gene 10B
   1894..1941    +  terminator     T7 terminator: transcription terminator for bacteriophage T7 RNA polymerase
   2105..2162    +  promoter       AmpR promoter (fragment): bla
   2171..2986    -  CDS            KanR: aminoglycoside phosphotransferase; aph(3')-Ia; confers resistance to kanamycin in bacteria or G418 (Geneticin®) in eukaryotes
   2987..3078    -  promoter       AmpR promoter: bla
   3094..3843    -  rep_origin     RSF ori: Plasmids containing the RSF 1030 origin of replication can be propagated in E. coli cells that contain additional plasmids with compatible origins.
   3926..3990    -  CDS            TcR (fragment): tetracycline efflux protein; tet; confers resistance to tetracycline
   4005..4026    -  protein_bind   CAP binding site: CAP binding activates transcription in the presence of cAMP. E. coli catabolite activator protein
   4039..582     -  CDS            lacI (across the origin): lac repressor; lacI; The lac repressor binds to the lac operator to inhibit transcription in E. coli. This inhibition can be relieved by adding lactose or isopropyl-β-D-thiogalactopyranoside (IPTG).
>Addgene plasmid #170735 | pSUMO CPTP | addgene full sequence | sequence record 337020 | Addgene NGS Result
CGCCGAGACAGAACTTAATGGGCCCGCTAACAGCGCGATTTGCTGGTGACCCAATGCGACCAGATGCTCC
ACGCCCAGTCGCGTACCGTCTTCATGGGAGAAAATAATACTGTTGATGGGTGTCTGGTCAGAGACATCAA
GAAATAACGCCGGAACATTAGTGCAGGCAGCTTCCACAGCAATGGCATCCTGGTCATCCAGCGGATAGTT
AATGATCAGCCCACTGACGCGTTGCGCGAGAAGATTGTGCACCGCCGCTTTACAGGCTTCGACGCCGCTT
CGTTCTACCATCGACACCACCACGCTGGCACCCAGTTGATCGGCGCGAGATTTAATCGCCGCGACAATTT
GCGACGGCGCGTGCAGGGCCAGACTGGAGGTGGCAACGCCAATCAGCAACGACTGTTTGCCCGCCAGTTG
TTGTGCCACGCGGTTGGGAATGTAATTCAGCTCCGCCATCGCCGCTTCCACTTTTTCCCGCGTTTTCGCA
GAAACGTGGCTGGCCTGGTTCACCACGCGGGAAACGGTCTGATAAGAGACACCGGCATACTCTGCGACAT
CGTATAACGTTACTGGTTTCACATTCACCACCCTGAATTGACTCTCTTCCGGGCGCTATCATGCCATACC
GCGAAAGGTTTTGCGCCATTCGATGGTGTCCGGGATCTCGACGCTCTCCCTTATGCGACTCCTGCATTAG
GAAATTAATACGACTCACTATAGGGGAATTGTGAGCGGATAACAATTCCCCTGTAGAAATAATTTTGTTT
AACTTTAATAAGGAGATATACCATGGGCAGCAGCCATCATCATCATCATCACAGCAGCGGCCTGGTGCCG
CGCGGCAGCCACATGGCAAGCATGTCGGACTCAGAAGTCAATCAAGAAGCTAAGCCAGAGGTCAAGCCAG
AAGTCAAGCCTGAGACTCACATCAATTTAAAGGTGTCCGATGGATCTTCAGAGATCTTCTTCAAGATCAA
AAAGACCACTCCTTTAAGAAGGCTGATGGAAGCGTTCGCTAAAAGACAGGGTAAGGAAATGGACTCCTTA
AGATTCTTGTACGACGGTATTAGAATCCAAGCTGATCAGACCCCTGAAGATTTGGACATGGAGGATAACG
ATATTATTGAGGCTCACAGAGAACAGATTGGTGGATCCGGTTTCAATCTGAAAGTCGTCCTGGTCAGTTT
CAAGCAGTGTCTCGATGAGAAGGAAGAGGTCTTGCTGGACCCCTACATTGCCAGCTGGAAGGGCCTGGTC
AGGTTTCTGAACAGCCTGGGCACCATCTTCTCATTCATCTCCAAGGACGTGGTCTCCAAGCTGCGGATCA
TGGAGCGCCTCAGGGGCGGCCCGCAGAGCGAGCACTACCGCAGCCTGCAGGCCATGGTGGCCCATGAGCT
GAGCAACCGGCTGGTGGACCTGGAGCGCCGCTCCCACCACCCGGAGTCTGGCTGCCGGACGGTGCTGCGC
CTGCACCGCGCCCTGCACTGGCTGCAGCTGTTCCTGGAGGGCCTGCGTACCAGCCCCGAGGACGCACGCA
CCTCCGCGCTCTGCGCCGACTCCTACAACGCCTCGCTGGCCGCCTACCACCCCTGGGTTGTGCGCCGCGC
CGTCACCGTGGCCTTCTGCACGCTGCCCACACGCGAGGTCTTCCTGGAGGCCATGAACGTGGGGCCCCCG
GAGCAGGCCGTGCAGATGCTAGGCGAGGCCCTCCCCTTCATCCAGCGTGTCTACAACGTCTCCCAGAAGC
TCTACGCCGAGCACTCCCTGCTGGACCTGCCCTAGGTCGAGTCTGGTAAAGAAACCGCTGCTGCGAAATT
TGAACGCCAGCACATGGACTCGTCTACTAGCGCAGCTTAATTAACCTAGGCTGCTGCCACCGCTGAGCAA
TAACTAGCATAACCCCTTGGGGCCTCTAAACGGGTCTTGAGGGGTTTTTTGCTGAAACCTCAGGCATTTG
AGAAGCACACGGTCACACTGCTTCCGGTAGTCAATAAACCGGTAAACCAGCAATAGACATAAGCGGCTAT
TTAACGACCCTGCCCTGAACCGACGACAAGCTGACGACCGGGTCTCCGCAAGTGGCACTTTTCGGGGAAA
TGTGCGCGGAACCCCTATTTGTTTATTTTTCTAAATACATTCAAATATGTATCCGCTCATGAATTAATTC
TTAGAAAAACTCATCGAGCATCAAATGAAACTGCAATTTATTCATATCAGGATTATCAATACCATATTTT
TGAAAAAGCCGTTTCTGTAATGAAGGAGAAAACTCACCGAGGCAGTTCCATAGGATGGCAAGATCCTGGT
ATCGGTCTGCGATTCCGACTCGTCCAACATCAATACAACCTATTAATTTCCCCTCGTCAAAAATAAGGTT
ATCAAGTGAGAAATCACCATGAGTGACGACTGAATCCGGTGAGAATGGCAAAAGTTTATGCATTTCTTTC
CAGACTTGTTCAACAGGCCAGCCATTACGCTCGTCATCAAAATCACTCGCATCAACCAAACCGTTATTCA
TTCGTGATTGCGCCTGAGCGAGACGAAATACGCGGTCGCTGTTAAAAGGACAATTACAAACAGGAATCGA
ATGCAACCGGCGCAGGAACACTGCCAGCGCATCAACAATATTTTCACCTGAATCAGGATATTCTTCTAAT
ACCTGGAATGCTGTTTTCCCGGGGATCGCAGTGGTGAGTAACCATGCATCATCAGGAGTACGGATAAAAT
GCTTGATGGTCGGAAGAGGCATAAATTCCGTCAGCCAGTTTAGTCTGACCATCTCATCTGTAACATCATT
GGCAACGCTACCTTTGCCATGTTTCAGAAACAACTCTGGCGCATCGGGCTTCCCATACAATCGATAGATT
GTCGCACCTGATTGCCCGACATTATCGCGAGCCCATTTATACCCATATAAATCAGCATCCATGTTGGAAT
TTAATCGCGGCCTAGAGCAAGACGTTTCCCGTTGAATATGGCTCATACTCTTCCTTTTTCAATATTATTG
AAGCATTTATCAGGGTTATTGTCTCATGAGCGGATACATATTTGAATGTATTTAGAAAAATAAACAAATA
GGCATGCAGCGCTCTTCCGCTTCCTCGCTCACTGACTCGCTACGCTCGGTCGTTCGACTGCGGCGAGCGG
TGTCAGCTCACTCAAAAGCGGTAATACGGTTATCCACAGAATCAGGGGATAAAGCCGGAAAGAACATGTG
AGCAAAAAGCAAAGCACCGGAAGAAGCCAACGCCGCAGGCGTTTTTCCATAGGCTCCGCCCCCCTGACGA
GCATCACAAAAATCGACGCTCAAGCCAGAGGTGGCGAAACCCGACAGGACTATAAAGATACCAGGCGTTT
CCCCCTGGAAGCTCCCTCGTGCGCTCTCCTGTTCCGACCCTGCCGCTTACCGGATACCTGTCCGCCTTTC
TCCCTTCGGGAAGCGTGGCGCTTTCTCATAGCTCACGCTGTTGGTATCTCAGTTCGGTGTAGGTCGTTCG
CTCCAAGCTGGGCTGTGTGCACGAACCCCCCGTTCAGCCCGACCGCTGCGCCTTATCCGGTAACTATCGT
CTTGAGTCCAACCCGGTAAGACACGACTTATCGCCACTGGCAGCAGCCATTGGTAACTGATTTAGAGGAC
TTTGTCTTGAAGTTATGCACCTGTTAAGGCTAAACTGAAAGAACAGATTTTGGTGAGTGCGGTCCTCCAA
CCCACTTACCTTGGTTCAAAGAGTTGGTAGCTCAGCGAACCTTGAGAAAACCACCGTTGGTAGCGGTGGT
TTTTCTTTATTTATGAGATGATGAATCAATCGGTCTATCAAGTCAACGAACAGCTATTCCGTTACTCTAG
ATTTCAGTGCAATTTATCTCTTCAAATGTAGCACCTGAAGTCAGCCCCATACGATATAAGTTGTAATTCT
CATGTTAGTCATGCCCCGCGCCCACCGGAAGGAGCTGACTGGGTTGAAGGCTCTCAAGGGCATCGGTCGA
GATCCCGGTGCCTAATGAGTGAGCTAACTTACATTAATTGCGTTGCGCTCACTGCCCGCTTTCCAGTCGG
GAAACCTGTCGTGCCAGCTGCATTAATGAATCGGCCAACGCGCGGGGAGAGGCGGTTTGCGTATTGGGCG
CCAGGGTGGTTTTTCTTTTCACCAGTGAGACGGGCAACAGCTGATTGCCCTTCACCGCCTGGCCCTGAGA
GAGTTGCAGCAAGCGGTCCACGCTGGTTTGCCCCAGCAGGCGAAAATCCTGTTTGATGGTGGTTAACGGC
GGGATATAACATGAGCTGTCTTCGGTATCGTCGTATCCCACTACCGAGATGTCCGCACCAACGCGCAGCC
CGGACTCGGTAATGGCGCGCATTGCGCCCAGCGCCATCTGATCGTTGGCAACCAGCATCGCAGTGGGAAC
GATGCCCTCATTCAGCATTTGCATGGTTTGTTGAAAACCGGACATGGCACTCCAGTCGCCTTCCCGTTCC
GCTATCGGCTGAATTTGATTGCGAGTGAGATATTTATGCCAGCCAGCCAGACGCAGACG
